>Addgene plasmid #59756 | pCAG_smFP FLAG | addgene full sequence | sequence record 457329 | Addgene NGS Result
CCCCTGAAGTTGGTCATTTTTTGCGGGGGGGGGGGGGGGGGGAGGGGCGGGGGGGGGGGGGGGGGGGGGG
GGGGCGGGGGGGGGGGGGGGGCGGGGGGGGGGGGGGGGCGGGGCGAGGCGGAGAGGTGCGGCGGCAGCCA
ATCAGAGCGGCGCGCTCCGAAAGTTTCCTTTTATGGCGAGGCGGCGGCGGCGGCGGCCCTATAAAAAGCG
AAGCGCGCGGCGGGCGGGAGTCGCTGCGCGCTGCCTTCGCCCCGTGCCCCGCTCCGCCGCCGCCTCGCGC
CGCCCGCCCCGGCTCTGACTGACCGCGTTACTCCCACAGGTGAGCGGGCGGGACGGCCCTTCTCCTCCGG
GCTGTAATTAGCGCTTGGTTTAATGACGGCTTGTTTCTTTTCTGTGGCTGCGTGAAAGCCTTGAGGGGCT
CCGGGAGGGCCCTTTGTGCGGGGGGAGCGGCTCGGGGGGTGCGTGCGTGTGTGTGTGCGTGGGGAGCGCC
GCGTGCGGCTCCGCGCTGCCCGGCGGCTGTGAGCGCTGCGGGCGCGGCGCGGGGCTTTGTGCGCTCCGCA
GTGTGCGCGAGGGGAGCGCGGCCGGGGGCGGTGCCCCGCGGTGCGGGGGGGGCTGCGAGGGGAACAAAGG
CTGCGTGCGGGGTGTGTGCGTGGGGGGGTGAGCAGGGGGTGTGGGCGCGTCGGTCGGGCTGCAACCCCCC
CTGCACCCCCCTCCCCGAGTTGCTGAGCACGGCCCGGCTTCGGGTGCGGGGCTCCGTACGGGGCGTGGCG
CGGGGCTCGCCGTGCCGGGCGGGGGGTGGCGGCAGGTGGGGGTGCCGGGCGGGGCGGGGCCGCCTCGGGC
CGGGGAGGGCTCGGGGGAGGGGCGCGGCGGCCCCCGGAGCGCCGGCGGCTGTCGAGGCGCGGCGAGCCGC
AGCCATTGCCTTTTATGGTAATCGTGCGAGAGGGCGCAGGGACTTCCTTTGTCCCAAATCTGTGCGGAGC
CGAAATCTGGGAGGCGCCGCCGCACCCCCTCTAGCGGGCGCGGGGCGAAGCGGTGCGGCGCCGGCAGGAA
GGAAATGGGCGGGGAGGGCCTTCGTGCGTCGCCGCGCCGCCGTCCCCTTCTCCCTCTCCAGCCTCGGGGC
TGTCCGCGGGGGGACGGCTGCCTTCGGGGGGGACGGGGCAGGGCGGGGTTCGGCTTCTGGCGTGTGACCG
GCGGCTCTAGAGCCTCTGCTAACCATGTTCATGCCTTCTTCTTTTTCCTACAGCTCCTGGGCAACGTGCT
GGTTATTGTGCTGTCTCATCATTTTGGCAAAGAATTCGGTACCGCGGGCCCGGCGCGCCAGCTGGATATC
TCCGGACCCGGGCTAGCGCAATTGCGGCCGCCACCATGGACTACAAGGACGACGACGATAAAGGAGATTA
CAAAGATGACGATGATAAGGGCGATTATAAGGACGACGATGACAAGGGCGGCGTGTCGAAAGGCGAGGAG
CTGTTCACAGGCGTGGTCCCCATCCTGGTTGAGCTGGACGGTGACGTTAACGGCCACAAATTTAGCGTAC
GTGGTGAGGGCGAGGGTGACGCTACCAACGGAAAGCTGACCCTGAAATTCATCTGCACAACTGGCAAGCT
GCCGGTGCCCTGGCCCACGCTGGTAACCACTCTGGGCGGAGGCGTTCAATGTTTCAGTCGTTACCCGGAT
CACATGAAGCAGCATGACTTCTTCAAGTCGGCCATGCCCGAAGGCTACGTGCAGGAGCGCACCATCAGTT
TTAAGGATGACGGCACCTACAAGACTCGCGCCGAGGTCAAGTTCGAAGGAGACACCCTGGTTAATCGTAT
CGAGCTCAAAGGCATCGATTTCAAGGAGGACGGAAATATTCTGGGCCACAAGCTGGAGTACAATTTTAAC
AGCCACAATGTTTACATTACTGCCGACAAGCAGAAGAACGGCATCAAGGCTAATTTCAAGATTCGTCACA
ATGTGGAGGGAGGCGACTATAAGGATGACGATGACAAACAACAAGACTATAAGGACGATGATGACAAAGG
TCAGCAAGGCGATTACAAGGACGATGACGATAAGCAGCAAGATTACAAGGATGATGATGATAAGGGAGGC
GACGGAAGCGTGCAGCTGGCAGATCATTACCAACAGAACACGCCCATTGGTGACGGTCCAGTCCTGCTGC
CTGATAACCACTACTTGTCCACCCAGTCGGTGCTGTCGAAGGACCCGAACGAGAAGCGTGACCACATGGT
GCTGCTGGAGTTCGTGACCGCCGCAGGAATCACCCTCGGCATGGATGAGCTTTACAAGGGCGGAGATTAT
AAAGATGACGACGACAAGGGCGACTACAAAGATGATGATGACAAGGGTGACTACAAAGACGACGATGATA
AATAAACCGGTGCTCGAGGTACCGATGAATAGCTAAGGTCGAGGCCGCAGGTAAGTATCAAGGTTACAAG
ACAGGTTTAAGGAGACCAATAGAAACTGGGCTTGTCGAGACAGAGAAGACTCTTGCGTTTCTGATAGGCA
CCTATTGGTCTTACTGACATCCACTTTGCCTTTCTCTCCACAGGTGTCGACAATCAACCTCTGGATTACA
AAATTTGTGAAAGATTGACTGGTATTCTTAACTATGTTGCTCCTTTTACGCTATGTGGATACGCTGCTTT
AATGCCTTTGTATCATGCTATTGCTTCCCGTATGGCTTTCATTTTCTCCTCCTTGTATAAATCCTGGTTG
CTGTCTCTTTATGAGGAGTTGTGGCCCGTTGTCAGGCAACGTGGCGTGGTGTGCACTGTGTTTGCTGACG
CAACCCCCACTGGTTGGGGCATTGCCACCACCTGTCAGCTCCTTTCCGGGACTTTCGCTTTCCCCCTCCC
TATTGCCACGGCGGAACTCATCGCCGCCTGCCTTGCCCGCTGCTGGACAGGGGCTCGGCTGTTGGGCACT
GACAATTCCGTGGTGTTGTCGGGGAAGCTGACGTCCTTTCCATGGCTGCTCGCCTGTGTTGCCACCTGGA
TTCTGCGCGGGACGTCCTTCTGCTACGTCCCTTCGGCCCTCAATCCAGCGGACCTTCCTTCCCGCGGCCT
GCTGCCGGCTCTGCGGCCTCTTCCGCGTCTTCGCCTTCGCCCTCAGACGAGTCGGATCTCCCTTTGGGCC
GCCTCCCCGCCTGGAATTCGAGCTCGGTACGATCAGCCTCGACTGTGCCTTCTAGTTGCCAGCCATCTGT
TGTTTGCCCCTCCCCCGTGCCTTCCTTGACCCTGGAAGGTGCCACTCCCACTGTCCTTTCCTAATAAAAT
GAGGAAATTGCATCGCATTGTCTGAGTAGGTGTCATTCTATTCTGGGGGGTGGGGTGGGGCAGGACAGCA
AGGGGGAGGATTGGGAAGACAATAGCCCAGCTTTTGTTCCCTTTAGTGAGGGTTAATTGCGCGCTTGGCG
TAATCATGGTCATAGCTGTTTCCTGTGTGAAATTGTTATCCGCTAATTCACTCCTCAGGTGCAGGCTGCC
TATCAGAAGGTGGTGGCTGGTGTGGCCAATGCCCTGGCTCACAAATACCACTGAGATCTTTTTCCCTCTG
CCAAAAATTATGGGGACATCATGAAGCCCCTTGAGCATCTGACTTCTGGCTAATAAAGGAAATTTATTTT
CATTGCAATAGTGTGTTGGAATTTTTTGTGTCTCTCACTCGGAAGGACATATGGGAGGGCAAATCATTTA
AAACATCAGAATGAGTATTTGGTTTAGAGTTTGGCAACATATGCCCATATGCTGGCTGCCATGAACAAAG
GTTGGCTATAAAGAGGTCATCAGTATATGAAACAGCCCCCTGCTGTCCATTCCTTATTCCATAGAAAAGC
CTTGACTTGAGGTTAGATTTTTTTTATATTTTGTTTTGTGTTATTTTTTTCTTTAACATCCCTAAAATTT
TCCTTACATGTTTTACTAGCCAGATTTTTCCTCCTCTCCTGACTACTCCCAGTCATAGCTGTCCCTCTTC
TCTTATGGAGATCCCTCGACCTGCAGCCCAAGCTTGGCGTAATCATGGTCATAGCTGTTTCCTGTGTGAA
ATTGTTATCCGCTCACAATTCCACACAACATACGAGCCGGAAGCATAAAGTGTAAAGCCTGGGGTGCCTA
ATGAGTGAGCTAACTCACATTAATTGCGTTGCGCTCACTGCCCGCTTTCCAGTCGGGAAACCTGTCGTGC
CAGCGGATCCGCATCTCAATTAGTCAGCAACCATAGTCCCGCCCCTAACTCCGCCCATCCCGCCCCTAAC
TCCGCCCAGTTCCGCCCATTCTCCGCCCCATGGCTGACTAATTTTTTTTATTTATGCAGAGGCCGAGGCC
GCCTCGGCCTCTGAGCTATTCCAGAAGTAGTGAGGAGGCTTTTTTGGAGGCCTAGGCTTTTGCAAAAAGC
TAACTTGTTTATTGCAGCTTATAATGGTTACAAATAAAGCAATAGCATCACAAATTTCACAAATAAAGCA
TTTTTTTCACTGCATTCTAGTTGTGGTTTGTCCAAACTCATCAATGTATCTTATCATGTCTGGATCCGCT
GCATTAATGAATCGGCCAACGCGCGGGGAGAGGCGGTTTGCGTATTGGGCGCTCTTCCGCTTCCTCGCTC
ACTGACTCGCTGCGCTCGGTCGTTCGGCTGCGGCGAGCGGTATCAGCTCACTCAAAGGCGGTAATACGGT
TATCCACAGAATCAGGGGATAACGCAGGAAAGAACATGTGAGCAAAAGGCCAGCAAAAGGCCAGGAACCG
TAAAAAGGCCGCGTTGCTGGCGTTTTTCCATAGGCTCCGCCCCCCTGACGAGCATCACAAAAATCGACGC
TCAAGTCAGAGGTGGCGAAACCCGACAGGACTATAAAGATACCAGGCGTTTCCCCCTGGAAGCTCCCTCG
TGCGCTCTCCTGTTCCGACCCTGCCGCTTACCGGATACCTGTCCGCCTTTCTCCCTTCGGGAAGCGTGGC
GCTTTCTCATAGCTCACGCTGTAGGTATCTCAGTTCGGTGTAGGTCGTTCGCTCCAAGCTGGGCTGTGTG
CACGAACCCCCCGTTCAGCCCGACCGCTGCGCCTTATCCGGTAACTATCGTCTTGAGTCCAACCCGGTAA
GACACGACTTATCGCCACTGGCAGCAGCCACTGGTAACAGGATTAGCAGAGCGAGGTATGTAGGCGGTGC
TACAGAGTTCTTGAAGTGGTGGCCTAACTACGGCTACACTAGAAGAACAGTATTTGGTATCTGCGCTCTG
CTGAAGCCAGTTACCTTCGGAAAAAGAGTTGGTAGCTCTTGATCCGGCAAACAAACCACCGCTGGTAGCG
GTGGTTTTTTTGTTTGCAAGCAGCAGATTACGCGCAGAAAAAAAGGATCTCAAGAAGATCCTTTGATCTT
TTCTACGGGGTCTGACGCTCAGTGGAACGAAAACTCACGTTAAGGGATTTTGGTCATGAGATTATCAAAA
AGGATCTTCACCTAGATCCTTTTAAATTAAAAATGAAGTTTTAAATCAATCTAAAGTATATATGAGTAAA
CTTGGTCTGACAGTTACCAATGCTTAATCAGTGAGGCACCTATCTCAGCGATCTGTCTATTTCGTTCATC
CATAGTTGCCTGACTCCCCGTCGTGTAGATAACTACGATACGGGAGGGCTTACCATCTGGCCCCAGTGCT
GCAATGATACCGCGAGACCCACGCTCACCGGCTCCAGATTTATCAGCAATAAACCAGCCAGCCGGAAGGG
CCGAGCGCAGAAGTGGTCCTGCAACTTTATCCGCCTCCATCCAGTCTATTAATTGTTGCCGGGAAGCTAG
AGTAAGTAGTTCGCCAGTTAATAGTTTGCGCAACGTTGTTGCCATTGCTACAGGCATCGTGGTGTCACGC
TCGTCGTTTGGTATGGCTTCATTCAGCTCCGGTTCCCAACGATCAAGGCGAGTTACATGATCCCCCATGT
TGTGCAAAAAAGCGGTTAGCTCCTTCGGTCCTCCGATCGTTGTCAGAAGTAAGTTGGCCGCAGTGTTATC
ACTCATGGTTATGGCAGCACTGCATAATTCTCTTACTGTCATGCCATCCGTAAGATGCTTTTCTGTGACT
GGTGAGTACTCAACCAAGTCATTCTGAGAATAGTGTATGCGGCGACCGAGTTGCTCTTGCCCGGCGTCAA
TACGGGATAATACCGCGCCACATAGCAGAACTTTAAAAGTGCTCATCATTGGAAAACGTTCTTCGGGGCG
AAAACTCTCAAGGATCTTACCGCTGTTGAGATCCAGTTCGATGTAACCCACTCGTGCACCCAACTGATCT
TCAGCATCTTTTACTTTCACCAGCGTTTCTGGGTGAGCAAAAACAGGAAGGCAAAATGCCGCAAAAAAGG
GAATAAGGGCGACACGGAAATGTTGAATACTCATACTCTTCCTTTTTCAATATTATTGAAGCATTTATCA
GGGTTATTGTCTCATGAGCGGATACATATTTGAATGTATTTAGAAAAATAAACAAATAGGGGTTCCGCGC
ACATTTCCCCGAAAAGTGCCACCTGGGTCGACATTGATTATTGACTAGTTATTAATAGTAATCAATTACG
GGGTCATTAGTTCATAGCCCATATATGGAGTTCCGCGTTACATAACTTACGGTAAATGGCCCGCCTGGCT
GACCGCCCAACGACCCCCGCCCATTGACGTCAATAATGACGTATGTTCCCATAGTAACGCCAATAGGGAC
TTTCCATTGACGTCAATGGGTGGAGTATTTACGGTAAACTGCCCACTTGGCAGTACATCAAGTGTATCAT
ATGCCAAGTACGCCCCCTATTGACGTCAATGACGGTAAATGGCCCGCCTGGCATTATGCCCAGTACATGA
CCTTATGGGACTTTCCTACTTGGCAGTACATCTACGTATTAGTCATCGCTATTACCATGGTCGAGGTGAG
CCCCACGTTCTGCTTCACTCTCCCCATCTCCCCCCCCTCCCCACCCCCAATTTTGTATTTATTTATTTTT
TAATTATTTTGTGCAGCGATGGGGGCGGGGGGGGGGGGGGGGCGCGCCCCGGGGGGGGGGGGGGGGGGGG
GGGGGGGGGGGGGGGGGGGGGGGGGGGGGGGGGGCCCGGGCGGGCGGGGGGGGGGGGGCCGGAGGGTTTC
TTTTTTTTGGTGCGGGCGGGGGGGTCGG
Features (pLannotate 1.2.2; 33 found; start..end, strand, type, name):
     23..40      +  promoter       chicken β-actin promoter (fragment): contains a 21-bp deletion relative to the standard chicken β-actin promoter
     44..69      +  promoter       chicken β-actin promoter (fragment): contains a 21-bp deletion relative to the standard chicken β-actin promoter
     70..226     +  promoter       chicken β-actin promoter (fragment): contains a 21-bp deletion relative to the standard chicken β-actin promoter
    227..1243    +  intron         chimeric intron: chimera between introns from chicken β-actin and rabbit β-globin
   1241..1297    +  CDS            HBB (fragment): HBB_LEPEU - Experimental evidence at protein level: Swiss-Prot protein existence level 1. Involved in oxygen transport from the lung to the various peripheral tissues. From Lepus europaeus (European hare).
   1297..1313    +  misc_feature   MCS (fragment): multiple cloning site
   1366..1385    +  CDS            5xFLAG (fragment): five tandem FLAG® epitope tags
   1423..1446    +  CDS            FLAG: FLAG® epitope tag, followed by an enterokinase cleavage site
   1456..2298    +  CDS            Superfolder GFP: Superfolder GFP is a basic (constitutively fluorescent) green fluorescent protein published in 2005, derived from Aequorea victoria. It is reported to be a very rapidly-maturing weak dimer.
   2332..2348    +  CDS            3xFLAG (fragment): three tandem FLAG® epitope tags
   2431..2563    +  intron         chimeric intron: chimera between introns from human β-globin and immunoglobulin heavy chain genes
   2572..3160    +  misc_feature   WPRE: woodchuck hepatitis virus posttranscriptional regulatory element
   3164..3180    +  misc_feature   MCS (fragment): pUC18/19 multiple cloning site
   3193..3304    +  polyA_signal   bGH poly(A) signal: bovine growth hormone polyadenylation signal
   3400..3418    -  promoter       T3 promoter: promoter for bacteriophage T3 RNA polymerase
   3477..3551    +  CDS            HBB (fragment): HBB_PONPY - Experimental evidence at transcript level: Swiss-Prot protein existence level 2. Involved in oxygen transport from the lung to the various peripheral tissues. From Pongo pygmaeus (Bornean orangutan).
   3622..3677    +  polyA_signal   β-globin poly(A) signal: rabbit β-globin polyadenylation signal (Gil and Proudfoot, 1987)
   4062..4078    -  protein_bind   lac operator: The lac repressor binds to the lac operator to inhibit transcription in E. coli. This inhibition can be relieved by adding lactose or isopropyl-β-D-thiogalactopyranoside (IPTG). lac repressor encoded by lacI
   4086..4116    -  promoter       lac promoter: promoter for the E. coli lac operon
   4131..4152    -  protein_bind   CAP binding site: CAP binding activates transcription in the presence of cAMP. E. coli catabolite activator protein
   4165..4204    -  CDS            lacI (fragment): lac repressor; lacI; The lac repressor binds to the lac operator to inhibit transcription in E. coli. This inhibition can be relieved by adding lactose or isopropyl-β-D-thiogalactopyranoside (IPTG).
   4211..4233    +  promoter       SV40 promoter (fragment): SV40 enhancer and early promoter
   4257..4392    +  rep_origin     SV40 ori: SV40 origin of replication
   4412..4546    +  polyA_signal   SV40 poly(A) signal: SV40 polyadenylation signal
   4548..4602    -  CDS            lacI (fragment): lac repressor; lacI; The lac repressor binds to the lac operator to inhibit transcription in E. coli. This inhibition can be relieved by adding lactose or isopropyl-β-D-thiogalactopyranoside (IPTG).
   4785..5373    -  rep_origin     ori: high-copy-number ColE1/pMB1/pBR322/pUC origin of replication
   5544..6404    -  CDS            AmpR: β-lactamase; bla; confers resistance to ampicillin, carbenicillin, and related antibiotics
   6405..6509    -  promoter       AmpR promoter: bla
   6540..6919    +  enhancer       CMV enhancer: human cytomegalovirus immediate early enhancer
   6921..7044    +  promoter       chicken β-actin promoter (fragment): contains a 21-bp deletion relative to the standard chicken β-actin promoter
   7065..7086    +  promoter       chicken β-actin promoter (fragment): No description available
   7083..7105    +  promoter       chicken β-actin promoter (fragment): No description available
   7112..7128    +  promoter       chicken β-actin promoter (fragment): contains a 21-bp deletion relative to the standard chicken β-actin promoter
