>Addgene plasmid #59756 | pCAG_smFP FLAG Sequencing Result | analyzer sequence | sequence record 140247
AGCGCCCAATACGCAAACCGCCTCTCCCCGCGCGTTGGCCGATTCATTAATGCAGCGGATCCAGACATGA
TAAGATACATTGATGAGTTTGGACAAACCACAACTAGAATGCAGTGAAAAAAATGCTTTATTTGTGAAAT
TTGTGATGCTATTGCTTTATTTGTAACCATTATAAGCTGCAATAAACAAGTTAGCTTTTTGCAAAAGCCT
AGGCCTCCAAAAAAGCCTCCTCACTACTTCTGGAATAGCTCAGAGGCCGAGGCGGCCTCGGCCTCTGCAT
AAATAAAAAAAATTAGTCAGCCATGGGGCGGAGAATGGGCGGAACTGGGCGGAGTTAGGGGCGGGATGGG
CGGAGTTAGGGGCGGGACTATGGTTGCTGACTAATTGAGATGCGGATCCGCTGGCACGACAGGTTTCCCG
ACTGGAAAGCGGGCAGTGAGCGCAACGCAATTAATGTGAGTTAGCTCACTCATTAGGCACCCCAGGCTTT
ACACTTTATGCTTCCGGCTCGTATGTTGTGTGGAATTGTGAGCGGATAACAATTTCACACAGGAAACAGC
TATGACCATGATTACGCCAAGCTTGGGCTGCAGGTCGAGGGATCTCCATAAGAGAAGAGGGACAGCTATG
ACTGGGAGTAGTCAGGAGAGGAGGAAAAATCTGGCTAGTAAAACATGTAAGGAAAATTTTAGGGATGTTA
AAGAAAAAAATAACACAAAACAAAATATAAAAAAAATCTAACCTCAAGTCAAGGCTTTTCTATGGAATAA
GGAATGGACAGCAGGGGGCTGTTTCATATACTGATGACCTCTTTATAGCCAACCTTTGTTCATGGCAGCC
AGCATATGGGCATATGTTGCCAAACTCTAAACCAAATACTCATTCTGATGTTTTAAATGATTTGCCCTCC
CATATGTCCTTCCGAGTGAGAGACACAAAAAATTCCAACACACTATTGCAATGAAAATAAATTTCCTTTA
TTAGCCAGAAGTCAGATGCTCAAGGGGCTTCATGATGTCCCCATAATTTTTGGCAGAGGGAAAAAGATCT
CAGTGGTATTTGTGAGCCAGGGCATTGGCCACACCAGCCACCACCTTCTGATAGGCAGCCTGCACCTGAG
GAGTGAATTAGCGGATAACAATTTCACACAGGAAACAGCTATGACCATGATTACGCCAAGCGCGCAATTA
ACCCTCACTAAAGGGAACAAAAGCTGGGCTATTGTCTTCCCAATCCTCCCCCTTGCTGTCCTGCCCCACC
CCACCCCCCAGAATAGAATGACACCTACTCAGACAATGCGATGCAATTTCCTCATTTTATTAGGAAAGGA
CAGTGGGAGTGGCACCTTCCAGGGTCAAGGAAGGCACGGGGGAGGGGCAAACAACAGATGGCTGGCAACT
AGAAGGCACAGTCGAGGCTGATCGTACCGAGCTCGAATTCCAGGCGGGGAGGCGGCCCAAAGGGAGATCC
GACTCGTCTGAGGGCGAAGGCGAAGACGCGGAAGAGGCCGCAGAGCCGGCAGCAGGCCGCGGGAAGGAAG
GTCCGCTGGATTGAGGGCCGAAGGGACGTAGCAGAAGGACGTCCCGCGCAGAATCCAGGTGGCAACACAG
GCGAGCAGCCATGGAAAGGACGTCAGCTTCCCCGACAACACCACGGAATTGTCAGTGCCCAACAGCCGAG
CCCCTGTCCAGCAGCGGGCAAGGCAGGCGGCGATGAGTTCCGCCGTGGCAATAGGGAGGGGGAAAGCGAA
AGTCCCGGAAAGGAGCTGACAGGTGGTGGCAATGCCCCAACCAGTGGGGGTTGCGTCAGCAAACACAGTG
CACACCACGCCACGTTGCCTGACAACGGGCCACAACTCCTCATAAAGAGACAGCAACCAGGATTTATACA
AGGAGGAGAAAATGAAAGCCATACGGGAAGCAATAGCATGATACAAAGGCATTAAAGCAGCGTATCCACA
TAGCGTAAAAGGAGCAACATAGTTAAGAATACCAGTCAATCTTTCACAAATTTTGTAATCCAGAGGTTGA
TTGTCGACACCTGTGGAGAGAAAGGCAAAGTGGATGTCAGTAAGACCAATAGGTGCCTATCAGAAACGCA
AGAGTCTTCTCTGTCTCGACAAGCCCAGTTTCTATTGGTCTCCTTAAACCTGTCTTGTAACCTTGATACT
TACCTGCGGCCTCGACCTTAGCTATTCATCGGTACCTCGAGCACCGGTTTATTTATCATCGTCGTCTTTG
TAGTCACCCTTGTCATCATCATCTTTGTAGTCGCCCTTGTCGTCGTCATCTTTATAATCTCCGCCCTTGT
AAAGCTCATCCATGCCGAGGGTGATTCCTGCGGCGGTCACGAACTCCAGCAGCACCATGTGGTCACGCTT
CTCGTTCGGGTCCTTCGACAGCACCGACTGGGTGGACAAGTAGTGGTTATCAGGCAGCAGGACTGGACCG
TCACCAATGGGCGTGTTCTGTTGGTAATGATCTGCCAGCTGCACGCTTCCGTCGCCTCCCTTATCATCAT
CATCCTTGTAATCTTGCTGCTTATCGTCATCGTCCTTGTAATCGCCTTGCTGACCTTTGTCATCATCGTC
CTTATAGTCTTGTTGTTTGTCATCGTCATCCTTATAGTCGCCTCCCTCCACATTGTGACGAATCTTGAAA
TTAGCCTTGATGCCGTTCTTCTGCTTGTCGGCAGTAATGTAAACATTGTGGCTGTTAAAATTGTACTCCA
GCTTGTGGCCCAGAATATTTCCGTCCTCCTTGAAATCGATGCCTTTGAGCTCGATACGATTAACCAGGGT
GTCTCCTTCGAACTTGACCTCGGCGCGAGTCTTGTAGGTGCCGTCATCCTTAAAACTGATGGTGCGCTCC
TGCACGTAGCCTTCGGGCATGGCCGACTTGAAGAAGTCATGCTGCTTCATGTGATCCGGGTAACGACTGA
AACATTGAACGCCTCCGCCCAGAGTGGTTACCAGCGTGGGCCAGGGCACCGGCAGCTTGCCAGTTGTGCA
GATGAATTTCAGGGTCAGCTTTCCGTTGGTAGCGTCACCCTCGCCCTCACCACGTACGCTAAATTTGTGG
CCGTTAACGTCACCGTCCAGCTCAACCAGGATGGGGACCACGCCTGTGAACAGCTCCTCGCCTTTCGACA
CGCCGCCCTTGTCATCGTCGTCCTTATAATCGCCCTTATCATCGTCATCTTTGTAATCTCCTTTATCGTC
GTCGTCCTTGTAGTCCATGGTGGCGGCCGCAATTGCGCTAGCCCGGGTCCGGAGATATCCAGCTGGCGCG
CCGGGCCCGCGGTACCGAATTCTTTGCCAAAATGATGAGACAGCACAATAACCAGCACGTTGCCCAGGAG
CTGTAGGAAAAAGAAGAAGGCATGAACATGGTTAGCAGAGGCTCTAGAGCCGCCGGTCACACGCCAGAAG
CCGAACCCCGCCCTGCCCCGTCCCCCCCGAAGGCAGCCGTCCCCCCGCGGACAGCCCCGAGGCTGGAGAG
GGAGAAGGGGACGGCGGCGCGGCGACGCACGAAGGCCCTCCCCGCCCATTTCCTTCCTGCCGGCGCCGCA
CCGCTTCGCCCCGCGCCCGCTAGAGGGGGTGCGGCGGCGCCTCCCAGATTTCGGCTCCGCACAGATTTGG
GACAAAGGAAGTCCCTGCGCCCTCTCGCACGATTACCATAAAAGGCAATGGCTGCGGCTCGCCGCGCCTC
GACAGCCGCCGGCGCTCCGGGGGCCGCCGCGCCCCTCCCCCGAGCCCTCCCCGGCCCGAGGCGGCCCCGC
CCCGCCCGGCACCCCCACCTGCCGCCACCCCCCGCCCGGCACGGCGAGCCCCGCGCCACGCCCCGTACGG
AGCCCCGCACCCGAAGCCGGGCCGTGCTCAGCAACTCGGGGAGGGGGGTGCAGGGGGGGTTGCAGCCCGA
CCGACGCGCCCACACCCCCTGCTCACCCCCCCACGCACACACCCCGCACGCAGCCTTTGTTCCCCTCGCA
GCCCCCCCCGCACCGCGGGGCACCGCCCCCGGCCGCGCTCCCCTCGCGCACACTGCGGAGCGCACAAAGC
CCCGCGCCGCGCCCGCAGCGCTCACAGCCGCCGGGCAGCGCGGAGCCGCACGCGGCGCTCCCCACGCACA
CACACACGCACGCACCCCCCGAGCCGCTCCCCCCGCACAAAGGGCCCTCCCGGAGCCCCTCAAGGCTTTC
ACGCAGCCACAGAAAAGAAACAAGCCGTCATTAAACCAAGCGCTAATTACAGCCCGGAGGAGAAGGGCCG
TCCCGCCCGCTCACCTGTGGGAGTAACGCGGTCAGTCAGAGCCGGGGCGGGCGGCGCGAGGCGGCGGCGG
AGCGGGGCACGGGGCGAAGGCAGCGCGCAGCGACTCCCGCCCGCCGCGCGCTTCGCTTTTTATAGGGCCG
CCGCCGCCGCCGCCTCGCCATAAAAGGAAACTTTCGGAGCGCGCCGCTCTGATTGGCTGCCGCCGCACCT
CTCCGCCTCGCCCCGCCCCGCCCCTCGCCCCGCCCCGCCCCGCCTGGCGCGCGCCCCCCCCCCCCCCCCG
CCCCCATCGCTGCACAAAATAATTAAAAAATAAATAAATACAAAATTGGGGGTGGGGAGGGGGGGGAGAT
GGGGAGAGTGAAGCAGAACGTGGGGCTCACCTCGACCATGGTAATAGCGATGACTAATACGTAGATGTAC
TGCCAAGTAGGAAAGTCCCATAAGGTCATGTACTGGGCATAATGCCAGGCGGGCCATTTACCGTCATTGA
CGTCAATAGGGGGCGTACTTGGCATATGATACACTTGATGTACTGCCAAGTGGGCAGTTTACCGTAAATA
CTCCACCCATTGACGTCAATGGAAAGTCCCTATTGGCGTTACTATGGGAACATACGTCATTATTGACGTC
AATGGGCGGGGGTCGTTGGGCGGTCAGCCAGGCGGGCCATTTACCGTAAGTTATGTAACGCGGAACTCCA
TATATGGGCTATGAACTAATGACCCCGTAATTGATTACTATTAATAACTAGTCAATAATCAATGTCGACC
CAGGTGGCACTTTTCGGGGAAATGTGCGCGGAACCCCTATTTGTTTATTTTTCTAAATACATTCAAATAT
GTATCCGCTCATGAGACAATAACCCTGATAAATGCTTCAATAATATTGAAAAAGGAAGAGTATGAGTATT
CAACATTTCCGTGTCGCCCTTATTCCCTTTTTTGCGGCATTTTGCCTTCCTGTTTTTGCTCACCCAGAAA
CGCTGGTGAAAGTAAAAGATGCTGAAGATCAGTTGGGTGCACGAGTGGGTTACATCGAACTGGATCTCAA
CAGCGGTAAGATCCTTGAGAGTTTTCGCCCCGAAGAACGTTTTCCAATGATGAGCACTTTTAAAGTTCTG
CTATGTGGCGCGGTATTATCCCGTATTGACGCCGGGCAAGAGCAACTCGGTCGCCGCATACACTATTCTC
AGAATGACTTGGTTGAGTACTCACCAGTCACAGAAAAGCATCTTACGGATGGCATGACAGTAAGAGAATT
ATGCAGTGCTGCCATAACCATGAGTGATAACACTGCGGCCAACTTACTTCTGACAACGATCGGAGGACCG
AAGGAGCTAACCGCTTTTTTGCACAACATGGGGGATCATGTAACTCGCCTTGATCGTTGGGAACCGGAGC
TGAATGAAGCCATACCAAACGACGAGCGTGACACCACGATGCCTGTAGCAATGGCAACAACGTTGCGCAA
ACTATTAACTGGCGAACTACTTACTCTAGCTTCCCGGCAACAATTAATAGACTGGATGGAGGCGGATAAA
GTTGCAGGACCACTTCTGCGCTCGGCCCTTCCGGCTGGCTGGTTTATTGCTGATAAATCTGGAGCCGGTG
AGCGTGGGTCTCGCGGTATCATTGCAGCACTGGGGCCAGATGGTAAGCCCTCCCGTATCGTAGTTATCTA
CACGACGGGGAGTCAGGCAACTATGGATGAACGAAATAGACAGATCGCTGAGATAGGTGCCTCACTGATT
AAGCATTGGTAACTGTCAGACCAAGTTTACTCATATATACTTTAGATTGATTTAAAACTTCATTTTTAAT
TTAAAAGGATCTAGGTGAAGATCCTTTTTGATAATCTCATGACCAAAATCCCTTAACGTGAGTTTTCGTT
CCACTGAGCGTCAGACCCCGTAGAAAAGATCAAAGGATCTTCTTGAGATCCTTTTTTTCTGCGCGTAATC
TGCTGCTTGCAAACAAAAAAACCACCGCTACCAGCGGTGGTTTGTTTGCCGGATCAAGAGCTACCAACTC
TTTTTCCGAAGGTAACTGGCTTCAGCAGAGCGCAGATACCAAATACTGTTCTTCTAGTGTAGCCGTAGTT
AGGCCACCACTTCAAGAACTCTGTAGCACCGCCTACATACCTCGCTCTGCTAATCCTGTTACCAGTGGCT
GCTGCCAGTGGCGATAAGTCGTGTCTTACCGGGTTGGACTCAAGACGATAGTTACCGGATAAGGCGCAGC
GGTCGGGCTGAACGGGGGGTTCGTGCACACAGCCCAGCTTGGAGCGAACGACCTACACCGAACTGAGATA
CCTACAGCGTGAGCTATGAGAAAGCGCCACGCTTCCCGAAGGGAGAAAGGCGGACAGGTATCCGGTAAGC
GGCAGGGTCGGAACAGGAGAGCGCACGAGGGAGCTTCCAGGGGGAAACGCCTGGTATCTTTATAGTCCTG
TCGGGTTTCGCCACCTCTGACTTGAGCGTCGATTTTTGTGATGCTCGTCAGGGGGGCGGAGCCTATGGAA
AAACGCCAGCAACGCGGCCTTTTTACGGTTCCTGGCCTTTTGCTGGCCTTTTGCTCACATGTTCTTTCCT
GCGTTATCCCCTGATTCTGTGGATAACCGTATTACCGCCTTTGAGTGAGCTGATACCGCTCGCCGCAGCC
GAACGACCGAGCGCAGCGAGTCAGTGAGCGAGGAAGCGGAAG
Features (pLannotate 1.2.2; 27 found; start..end, strand, type, name):
      2..56      +  CDS            lacI (fragment): lac repressor; lacI; The lac repressor binds to the lac operator to inhibit transcription in E. coli. This inhibition can be relieved by adding lactose or isopropyl-β-D-thiogalactopyranoside (IPTG).
     58..192     -  polyA_signal   SV40 poly(A) signal: SV40 polyadenylation signal
    212..347     -  rep_origin     SV40 ori: SV40 origin of replication
    371..393     -  promoter       SV40 promoter (fragment): SV40 enhancer and early promoter
    400..439     +  CDS            lacI (fragment): lac repressor; lacI; The lac repressor binds to the lac operator to inhibit transcription in E. coli. This inhibition can be relieved by adding lactose or isopropyl-β-D-thiogalactopyranoside (IPTG).
    452..473     +  protein_bind   CAP binding site: CAP binding activates transcription in the presence of cAMP. E. coli catabolite activator protein
    488..518     +  promoter       lac promoter: promoter for the E. coli lac operon
    526..542     +  protein_bind   lac operator: The lac repressor binds to the lac operator to inhibit transcription in E. coli. This inhibition can be relieved by adding lactose or isopropyl-β-D-thiogalactopyranoside (IPTG). lac repressor encoded by lacI
    927..982     -  polyA_signal   β-globin poly(A) signal: rabbit β-globin polyadenylation signal (Gil and Proudfoot, 1987)
   1053..1127    -  CDS            HBB (fragment): HBB_PONPY - Experimental evidence at transcript level: Swiss-Prot protein existence level 2. Involved in oxygen transport from the lung to the various peripheral tissues. From Pongo pygmaeus (Bornean orangutan).
   1186..1204    +  promoter       T3 promoter: promoter for bacteriophage T3 RNA polymerase
   1300..1411    -  polyA_signal   bGH poly(A) signal: bovine growth hormone polyadenylation signal
   1424..1440    -  misc_feature   MCS (fragment): pUC18/19 multiple cloning site
   1444..2032    -  misc_feature   WPRE: woodchuck hepatitis virus posttranscriptional regulatory element
   2041..2173    -  intron         chimeric intron: chimera between introns from human β-globin and immunoglobulin heavy chain genes
   2256..2272    -  CDS            3xFLAG (fragment): three tandem FLAG® epitope tags
   2306..3148    -  CDS            Superfolder GFP: Superfolder GFP is a basic (constitutively fluorescent) green fluorescent protein published in 2005, derived from Aequorea victoria. It is reported to be a very rapidly-maturing weak dimer.
   3158..3181    -  CDS            FLAG: FLAG® epitope tag, followed by an enterokinase cleavage site
   3219..3238    -  CDS            5xFLAG (fragment): five tandem FLAG® epitope tags
   3291..3307    -  misc_feature   MCS (fragment): multiple cloning site
   3307..3363    -  CDS            HBB (fragment): HBB_LEPEU - Experimental evidence at protein level: Swiss-Prot protein existence level 1. Involved in oxygen transport from the lung to the various peripheral tissues. From Lepus europaeus (European hare).
   3361..4377    -  intron         chimeric intron: chimera between introns from chicken β-actin and rabbit β-globin
   4378..4655    -  promoter       chicken β-actin promoter: No description available
   4657..5036    -  enhancer       CMV enhancer: human cytomegalovirus immediate early enhancer
   5067..5171    +  promoter       AmpR promoter: bla
   5172..6032    +  CDS            AmpR: β-lactamase; bla; confers resistance to ampicillin, carbenicillin, and related antibiotics
   6203..6791    +  rep_origin     ori: high-copy-number ColE1/pMB1/pBR322/pUC origin of replication
