[The description below was written by a language model from this plasmid's Addgene catalogue record and pLannotate feature annotations shown in this document.]
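Description:
pCAG_smFP FLAG is a mammalian expression plasmid built on the pCAG backbone that encodes a synthetic "spaghetti monster" fluorescent protein scaffold (smFP_FLAG) carrying multiple copies of the FLAG epitope. It is propagated in E. coli as a high-copy plasmid through a ColE1/pUC-type origin and selected with ampicillin via the β-lactamase gene. An SV40 origin with an adjacent SV40 poly(A) signal and remnants of lac regulatory sequence are also present in the backbone.

Expression is driven by the CAG promoter, here annotated as the CMV immediate-early enhancer, the chicken β-actin promoter and the chicken β-actin/rabbit β-globin chimeric intron, which together give strong constitutive transcription in a wide range of mammalian cells. The insert, cloned between NotI and AgeI sites, is annotated as a superfolder GFP-derived coding region flanked on both sides by FLAG tag matches. The annotated GFP span is longer than a standard GFP coding sequence, which may reflect additional tags inserted within the scaffold, though the feature table does not resolve these and the record does not say how many copies there are or whether the scaffold is fluorescent. Downstream lie a second small chimeric intron, a WPRE to enhance transcript stability and expression, and bGH and rabbit β-globin polyadenylation signals.

Two sequence records are provided, of slightly different length and in opposite orientation, but they show the same feature set. The difference appears to fall in the chicken β-actin promoter region, which is fragmented in the longer record. According to the associated publication title, the construct serves as a high-performance probe for light and electron microscopy, where the dense epitope array would allow strong anti-FLAG antibody labelling of expressing cells.
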