Addgene plasmid #59756: pCAG_smFP FLAG
Purpose: encodes multiple copies of an epitope tag FLAG
Depositing lab: Loren Looger. Depositing organization: HHMI, Janelia Research Campus. Publication: High-performance probes for light and electron microscopy. Viswanathan S, Williams ME, Bloss EB, Stasevich TJ, Speer CM, Nern A, Pfeiffer BD, Hooks BM, Li WP, English BP, Tian T, Henry GL, Macklin JJ, Patel R, Gerfen CR, Zhuang X, Wang Y, Rubin GM, Looger LL. Nat Methods. 2015 Jun;12(6):568-76. doi: 10.1038/nmeth.3365. Epub 2015 Apr 27. PubMed 25915120.
Backbone
  Vector backbone: pCAG
  Vector type: Mammalian Expression
Growth in bacteria
  Bacterial resistance: Ampicillin, 100 μg/mL
  Growth temperature: 37°C
  Growth strain: XL1 Blue
  Copy number: High Copy
Gene/Insert
  Gene/Insert name: smFP _FLAG
  Species: Synthetic
  Promoter: CAG
  Cloning method: Restriction Enzyme; 5′ cloning site NotI (not destroyed); 3′ cloning site AgeI (not destroyed)
  Sequencing primers: 5′ GGTTCGGCTTCTGGCGTGTGACC; 3′ ttaaagcagcgtatccacat
Terms and licenses: Academic/Nonprofit Terms; Industry Terms: Not Available to Industry
How to cite: pCAG_smFP FLAG was a gift from Loren Looger (Addgene plasmid # 59756 ; http://n2t.net/addgene:59756 ; RRID:Addgene_59756)
