>Addgene plasmid #59756 | pCAG_smFP FLAG | addgene partial sequence | sequence record 96905 | pCAGGS5 5'-ggttcggcttctggcgtgtgacc-3'
TTCATGCCTTCTTCTTTTTCCTACAGCTCCTGGGCAACGTGCTGGTTATTGTGCTGTCTCATCATTTTGG
CAAAGAATTCGGTACCGCGGGCCCGGCGCGCCAGCTGGATATCTCCGGACCCGGGCTAGCGCAATTGCGG
CCGCCACCATGGACTACAAGGACGACGACGATAAAGGAGATTACAAAGATGACGATGATAAGGGCGATTA
TAAGGACGACGATGACAAGGGCGGCGTGTCGAAAGGCGAGGAGCTGTTCACAGGCGTGGTCCCCATCCTG
GTTGAGCTGGACGGTGACGTTAACGGCCACAAATTTAGCGTACGTGGTGAGGGCGAGGGTGACGCTACCA
ACGGAAAGCTGACCCTGAAATTCATCTGCACAACTGGCAAGCTGCCGGTGCCCTGGCCCACGCTGGTAAC
CACTCTGGGCGGAGGCGTTCAATGTTTCAGTCGTTACCCGGATCACATGAAGCAGCATGACTTCTTCAAG
TCGGCCATGCCCGAAGGCTACGTGCAGGAGCGCACCATCAGTTTTAAGGATGACGGCACCTACAAGACTC
GCGCCGAGGTCAAGTTCGAAGGAGACACCCTGGTTAATCGTATCGAGCTCAAAGGCATCGATTTCAAGGA
GGACGGAAATATTCTGGGCCACAAGCTGGAGTACAATTTTAACAGCCACAATGTTTACATTACTGCCGAC
AAGCAGAAGAACGGCATCAAGGCTAATTTCAAGATTCGTCACAATGTGGAGGGAGGCGACTATAAGGATG
ACGATGACAAACAACAAGAC
