>Addgene plasmid #59756 | pCAG_smFP FLAG | addgene partial sequence | sequence record 96906 | BGH-rev 5'-TAGAAGGCACAGTCGAGG-3'
GGGAGATCCGACTCGTCTGAGGGCGAAGGCGAAGACGCGGAAGAGGCCGCAGAGCCGGCAGCAGGCCGCG
GGAAGGAAGGTCCGCTGGATTGAGGGCCGAAGGGACGTAGCAGAAGGACGTCCCGCGCAGAATCCAGGTG
GCAACACAGGCGAGCAGCCATGGAAAGGACGTCAGCTTCCCCGACAACACCACGGAATTGTCAGTGCCCA
ACAGCCGAGCCCCTGTCCAGCAGCGGGCAAGGCAGGCGGCGATGAGTTCCGCCGTGGCAATAGGGAGGGG
GAAAGCGAAAGTCCCGGAAAGGAGCTGACAGGTGGTGGCAATGCCCCAACCAGTGGGGGTTGCGTCAGCA
AACACAGTGCACACCACGCCACGTTGCCTGACAACGGGCCACAACTCCTCATAAAGAGACAGCAACCAGG
ATTTATACAAGGAGGAGAAAATGAAAGCCATACGGGAAGCAATAGCATGATACAAAGGCATTAAAGCAGC
GTATCCACATAGCGTAAAAGGAGCAACATAGTTAAGAATACCAGTCAATCTTTCACAAATTTTGTAATCC
AGAGGTTGATTGTCGACACCTGTGGAGAGAAAGGCAAAGTGGATGTCAGTAAGACCAATAGGTGCCTATC
AGAAACGCAAGAGTCTTCTCTGTCTCGACAAGCCCAGTTT
