>Addgene plasmid #59756 | pCAG_smFP FLAG | addgene partial sequence | sequence record 98423 | pCAGGS-3 5'-TCCTTAAACCTGTCTTGTAA-3'
TTAGCTATTCATCGGTACCTCGAGCACCGGGTTTATTTATCATCGTCGTCTTTGTAGTCACCCTTGTCAT
CATCATCTTTGTAGTCGCCCTTGTCGTCGTCATCTTTATAATCTCCGCCCTTGTAAAGCTCATCCATGCC
GAGGGTGATTCCTGCGGCGGTCACGAACTCCAGCAGCACCATGTGGTCACGCTTCTCGTTCGGGTCCTTC
GACAGCACCGACTGGGTGGACAAGTAGTGGTTATCAGGCAGCAGGACTGGACCGTCACCAATGGGCGTGT
TCTGTTGGTAATGATCTGCCAGCTGCACGCTTCCGTCGCCTCCCTTATCATCATCATCCTTGTAATCTTG
CTGCTTATCGTCATCGTCCTTGTAATCGCCTTGCTGACCTTTGTCATCATCGTCCTTATAGTCTTGTTGT
TTGTCATCGTCATCCTTATAGTCGCCTCCCTCCACATTGTGACGAATCTTGAAATTAGCCTTGATGCCGT
TCTTCTGCTTGTCGGCAGTAATGTAAACATTGTGGCTGTTAAAATTGTACTCCAGCTTGTGGCCCAGAAT
ATTTCCGTCCTCCTTGAAATCGATGCCTTTGAGCTCGATACGATTAACCAGGGTGTCTCCTTCGAACTTG
ACCTCGGCGCGAGTCTTGTAGGTGCCGTCATCCTTAAAACTGATGGTGCGCTCCTGCACGTAGCCTTCGG
GCATGGCCGACTTGAAGAAGTCATGCTGCTTCATGTGAT
