>Addgene plasmid #59756 | pCAG_smFP FLAG | analyzer sequence | sequence record 94156
ATGGACTACAAGGACGACGACGATAAAGGAGATTACAAAGATGACGATGATAAGGGCGATTATAAGGACG
ACGATGACAAGGGCGGCGTGTCGAAAGGCGAGGAGCTGTTCACAGGCGTGGTCCCCATCCTGGTTGAGCT
GGACGGTGACGTTAACGGCCACAAATTTAGCGTACGTGGTGAGGGCGAGGGTGACGCTACCAACGGAAAG
CTGACCCTGAAATTCATCTGCACAACTGGCAAGCTGCCGGTGCCCTGGCCCACGCTGGTAACCACTCTGG
GCGGAGGCGTTCAATGTTTCAGTCGTTACCCGGATCACATGAAGCAGCATGACTTCTTCAAGTCGGCCAT
GCCCGAAGGCTACGTGCAGGAGCGCACCATCAGTTTTAAGGATGACGGCACCTACAAGACTCGCGCCGAG
GTCAAGTTCGAAGGAGACACCCTGGTTAATCGTATCGAGCTCAAAGGCATCGATTTCAAGGAGGACGGAA
ATATTCTGGGCCACAAGCTGGAGTACAATTTTAACAGCCACAATGTTTACATTACTGCCGACAAGCAGAA
GAACGGCATCAAGGCTAATTTCAAGATTCGTCACAATGTGGAGGGAGGCGACTATAAGGATGACGATGAC
AAACAACAAGACTATAAGGACGATGATGACAAAGGTCAGCAAGGCGATTACAAGGACGATGACGATAAGC
AGCAAGATTACAAGGATGATGATGATAAGGGAGGCGACGGAAGCGTGCAGCTGGCAGATCATTACCAACA
GAACACGCCCATTGGTGACGGTCCAGTCCTGCTGCCTGATAACCACTACTTGTCCACCCAGTCGGTGCTG
TCGAAGGACCCGAACGAGAAGCGTGACCACATGGTGCTGCTGGAGTTCGTGACCGCCGCAGGAATCACCC
TCGGCATGGATGAGCTTTACAAGGGCGGAGATTATAAAGATGACGACGACAAGGGCGACTACAAAGATGA
TGATGACAAGGGTGACTACAAAGACGACGATGATAAATAA
